Addgene plasmid #193786: pDA2ScIfm
Purpose: Expresses frame-shifted CI under the control of PLTATAA synthetic promoter, carries a synthetic fragment with additional restriction sites, ColE1 origin of replication, Ampicillin selection
Depositing lab: Sangram Bagh. Depositing organization: Saha Institute of Nuclear Physics. Publication: A frame-shifted gene, which rescued its function by non-natural start codons and its application in constructing synthetic gene circuits. Sarkar K, Mukhopadhyay S, Bonnerjee D, Srivastava R, Bagh S. J Biol Eng. 2019 Mar 1;13:20. doi: 10.1186/s13036-019-0151-x. eCollection 2019. PubMed 30867677.
Backbone
  Vector backbone: pZ
  Backbone size w/o insert (bp): 2861
  Total vector size (bp): 3574
  Vector type: Bacterial Expression, Synthetic Biology
Growth in bacteria
  Bacterial resistance: Ampicillin, 100 μg/mL
  Growth temperature: 37°C
  Growth strain: DH5alpha
  Copy number: High Copy
Gene/Insert
  Gene/Insert name: Frame-shifted CI
  Species: Mutated Lambda CI
  Insert size (bp): 713
  Promoter: PLTATAA synthetic promoter carrying binding sites for LacI and TetR
  Cloning method: Restriction Enzyme; 5′ cloning site KpnI (unknown if destroyed); 3′ cloning site XbaI (unknown if destroyed)
  Sequencing primers: 5′ AAAGAAACCATTA ACACAAGAGCA; 3′ TCAGCCAAACGTC TCTTCAG
Terms and licenses: Academic/Nonprofit Terms; Industry Terms: Not Available to Industry
How to cite: pDA2ScIfm was a gift from Sangram Bagh (Addgene plasmid # 193786 ; http://n2t.net/addgene:193786 ; RRID:Addgene_193786)
