[The description below was written by a language model from this plasmid's Addgene catalogue record and pLannotate feature annotations shown in this document.]
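Description:
pDA2ScIfm is a small, high-copy bacterial expression plasmid built on a pZ-series backbone for synthetic biology work in E. coli. It replicates from a ColE1-type origin and is selected with ampicillin through a β-lactamase gene driven by its native bla promoter, with a phage lambda t0 terminator placed downstream of that cassette to insulate it from the rest of the plasmid.

The payload is a frame-shifted version of the phage lambda cI repressor gene, about 0.7 kb, cloned between KpnI and XbaI sites and followed by the rrnB T1 terminator. It is transcribed from PLTATAA, a synthetic hybrid promoter described as carrying binding sites for both LacI and TetR. The annotation agrees with this, showing fragments of the PLtetO-1 promoter interleaved with three lac operators upstream of the coding region. In a host supplying both repressors, expression would therefore be expected to respond to the corresponding inducers, giving two-input control.

The associated work concerns a frame-shifted gene that regained function through non-natural start codons and its use in building synthetic gene circuits, so this plasmid serves as the source of that altered CI regulator. The record does not describe the exact nature of the frame shift.

The catalogue also mentions a synthetic fragment with extra restriction sites. The feature table shows two short firefly luciferase-derived fragments upstream of the promoter region, which may correspond to that spacer, though the record does not confirm this. The sequenced record is 3,466 nt, slightly shorter than the 3,574 bp catalogue size.
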