Features (pLannotate 1.2.2; 13 found; start..end, strand, type, name):
      7..32      +  promoter       PLtetO-1 promoter (fragment): modified phage lambda PL promoter with tet operator sites (Lutz and Bujard, 1997)
     32..48      +  protein_bind   lac operator: The lac repressor binds to the lac operator to inhibit transcription in E. coli. This inhibition can be relieved by adding lactose or isopropyl-β-D-thiogalactopyranoside (IPTG). lac repressor encoded by lacI
     59..80      +  promoter       PLtetO-1 promoter (fragment): modified phage lambda PL promoter with tet operator sites (Lutz and Bujard, 1997)
     86..102     +  protein_bind   lac operator: The lac repressor binds to the lac operator to inhibit transcription in E. coli. This inhibition can be relieved by adding lactose or isopropyl-β-D-thiogalactopyranoside (IPTG). lac repressor encoded by lacI
    110..126     +  protein_bind   lac operator: The lac repressor binds to the lac operator to inhibit transcription in E. coli. This inhibition can be relieved by adding lactose or isopropyl-β-D-thiogalactopyranoside (IPTG). lac repressor encoded by lacI
    159..868     +  CDS            λ repressor (fragment) (sequence partly withheld): phage λ repressor; cI
    880..966     +  terminator     rrnB T1 terminator: Escherichia coli rrnB; transcription terminator T1 from the E. coli rrnB gene
   1131..1719    -  rep_origin     ori: high-copy-number ColE1/pMB1/pBR322/pUC origin of replication
   1807..1901    -  terminator     lambda t0 terminator: transcription terminator from phage lambda
   1931..2791    -  CDS            AmpR: β-lactamase; bla; confers resistance to ampicillin, carbenicillin, and related antibiotics
   2792..2896    -  promoter       AmpR promoter: bla
   2997..3176    +  CDS            luciferase (fragment): firefly luciferase; luc
   3217..3466    +  CDS            luciferase (fragment): firefly luciferase; luc
>Addgene plasmid #193786 | pDA2ScIfm | addgene full sequence | sequence record 389837 | Addgene NGS Result
CTCGAGTCCCTATCAGTGATAGAGATTGACATTGTGAGCGGATAACAAGATACTGAGCACATCCCTATCA
GTGATAGAGAGATAATTGTGAGCGGATAACAATTGATAATTGTGAGCGGATAACAATTGAATTCATTAAA
GAGGAGAAAGGTACCATGGCACAAAAAAGAAA
[261 nt withheld, positions 173-433]
ATGCAGCCGTCACTTAGAAGTGAGTATGAGTACCCTGTTTTTTCTCATGTTCAGGCAGGGATGTTCTCAC
CTGAGCTTAGAACCTTTACCAAAGGTGATGCGGAGAGATGGGTAAGCACAACCAAAAAAGCCAGTGATTC
TGCATTCTGGCTTGAGGTTGAAGGTAATTCCATGACCGCACCAACAGGCTCCAAGCCAAGCTTTCCTGAC
GGAATGTTAATTCTCGTTGACCCTGAGCAGGCTGTTGAGCCAGGTGATTTCTGCATAGCCAGACTTGGGG
GTGATGAGTTTACCTTCAAGAAACTGATCAGGGATAGCGGTCAGGTGTTTTTACAACCACTAAACCCACA
GTACCCAATGATCCCATGCAATGAGAGTTGTTCCGTTGTGGGGAAAGTTATCGCTAGTCAGTGGCCTGAA
GAGACGTTTGGCTGATCTAGAGGCATCAAATAAAACGAAAGGCTCAGTCGAAAGACTGGGCCTTTCGTTT
TATCTGTTGTTTGTCGGTGAACGCTCTCCTGAGTAGGACAAATCCGCCGCCCTAGACCTAGGGCGTTCGG
CTGCGGCGAGCGGTATCAGCTCACTCAAAGGCGGTAATACGGTTATCCACAGAATCAGGGGATAACGCAG
GAAAGAACATGTGAGCAAAAGGCCAGCAAAAGGCCAGGAACCGTAAAAAGGCCGCGTTGCTGGCGTTTTT
CCATAGGCTCCGCCCCCCTGACGAGCATCACAAAAATCGACGCTCAAGTCAGAGGTGGCGAAACCCGACA
GGACTATAAAGATACCAGGCGTTTCCCCCTGGAAGCTCCCTCGTGCGCTCTCCTGTTCCGACCCTGCCGC
TTACCGGATACCTGTCCGCCTTTCTCCCTTCGGGAAGCGTGGCGCTTTCTCATAGCTCACGCTGTAGGTA
TCTCAGTTCGGTGTAGGTCGTTCGCTCCAAGCTGGGCTGTGTGCACGAACCCCCCGTTCAGCCCGACCGC
TGCGCCTTATCCGGTAACTATCGTCTTGAGTCCAACCCGGTAAGACACGACTTATCGCCACTGGCAGCAG
CCACTGGTAACAGGATTAGCAGAGCGAGGTATGTAGGCGGTGCTACAGAGTTCTTGAAGTGGTGGCCTAA
CTACGGCTACACTAGAAGGACAGTATTTGGTATCTGCGCTCTGCTGAAGCCAGTTACCTTCGGAAAAAGA
GTTGGTAGCTCTTGATCCGGCAAACAAACCACCGCTGGTAGCGGTGGTTTTTTTGTTTGCAAGCAGCAGA
TTACGCGCAGAAAAAAAGGATCTCAAGAAGATCCTTTGATCTTTTCTACGGGGTCTGACGCTCAGTGGAA
CGAAAACTCACGTTAAGGGATTTTGGTCATGACTAGTGCTTGGATTCTCACCAATAAAAAACGCCCGGCG
GCAACCGAGCGTTCTGAACAAATCCAGATGGAGTTCTGAGGTCATTACTGGATCTATCAACAGGAGTCCA
AGCGAGCTCGTAAACTTGGTCTGACAGTTACCAATGCTTAATCAGTGAGGCACCTATCTCAGCGATCTGT
CTATTTCGTTCATCCATAGTTGCCTGACTCCCCGTCGTGTAGATAACTACGATACGGGAGGGCTTACCAT
CTGGCCCCAGTGCTGCAATGATACCGCGAGACCCACGCTCACCGGCTCCAGATTTATCAGCAATAAACCA
GCCAGCCGGAAGGGCCGAGCGCAGAAGTGGTCCTGCAACTTTATCCGCCTCCATCCAGTCTATTAATTGT
TGCCGGGAAGCTAGAGTAAGTAGTTCGCCAGTTAATAGTTTGCGCAACGTTGTTGCCATTGCTACAGGCA
TCGTGGTGTCACGCTCGTCGTTTGGTATGGCTTCATTCAGCTCCGGTTCCCAACGATCAAGGCGAGTTAC
ATGATCCCCCATGTTGTGCAAAAAAGCGGTTAGCTCCTTCGGTCCTCCGATCGTTGTCAGAAGTAAGTTG
GCCGCAGTGTTATCACTCATGGTTATGGCAGCACTGCATAATTCTCTTACTGTCATGCCATCCGTAAGAT
GCTTTTCTGTGACTGGTGAGTACTCAACCAAGTCATTCTGAGAATAGTGTATGCGGCGACCGAGTTGCTC
TTGCCCGGCGTCAATACGGGATAATACCGCGCCACATAGCAGAACTTTAAAAGTGCTCATCATTGGAAAA
CGTTCTTCGGGGCGAAAACTCTCAAGGATCTTACCGCTGTTGAGATCCAGTTCGATGTAACCCACTCGTG
CACCCAACTGATCTTCAGCATCTTTTACTTTCACCAGCGTTTCTGGGTGAGCAAAAACAGGAAGGCAAAA
TGCCGCAAAAAAGGGAATAAGGGCGACACGGAAATGTTGAATACTCATACTCTTCCTTTTTCAATATTAT
TGAAGCATTTATCAGGGTTATTGTCTCATGAGCGGATACATATTTGAATGTATTTAGAAAAATAAACAAA
TAGGGGTTCCGCGCACATTTCCCCGAAAAGTGCCACCTGACGTCTAAGAAACCATTATTATCATGACATT
AACCTATAAAAATAGGCGTATCACGAGGCCCTTTCGTCTTCACTTGTTTTGGAGCACGGAAAGACGATGA
CGGAAAAAGAGATCGTGGATTACGTCGCCAGTCAAGTAACAACCGCCAAAAAGTTGCGCGGAGGAGTTGT
GTTTGTGGACGAAGTACCGAAAGGTCTTACCGGAAAACTCGACGCAAGAAAAATCAGAGAGATCCTCATA
AAGGCCAAGAAGGATCCTGGCAGAAGCTATGAAATTCTTTATGCCGGCTGCAGCAGATTCTCGCATGCCA
GAGATCCTATTTTTGGCAATCAAATCATTCCGGATACTGCGATTTTAAGTGTTGTTCCATTCCATCACGG
TTTTGGAATGTTTACTACACTCGGATATTTGATATGTGGATTTCGAGTCGTCTTAATGTATAGATTTGAA
GAAGAGCTGTTTTTACGATCCCTTCAGGATTACAAAATTCAAAGTGCGTTGCTAGTACCAACCCTATTTT
CATTCTTCGCCAAAAGCACTCTG
